>Addgene plasmid #230530 | AiP1358 - pAAV-AiE2129m-minBG-SYFP2-WPRE3-BGHpA | addgene full sequence | sequence record 461943 | Addgene NGS Result
CCTGCAGGCAGCTGCGCGCTCGCTCGCTCACTGAGGCCGCCCGGGCGTCGGGCGACCTTTGGTCGCCCGG
CCTCAGTGAGCGAGCGAGCGCGCAGAGAGGGAGTGGCCAACTCCATCACTAGGGGTTCCTGCGGCCGCAC
GCGTGCTCAGCTCCAGCCCTGTCATCTGGTTGGCCTGGACCTAGAGCATGCTGGCCCTGCCACATGGGGT
GATTGACTAGGTGTGAGCAGGCCCAATGGAGAAGGGCACTGCATTCCCTCCCCTTGTCAGGCTTGTTCAA
GGAACATGGAGAGATACGCCATTTCCAAGCCCACCAGCAACATTCCAGTCTCTCTACACCTTTTCTGATA
AGTTATGGGCAGCCTTTTCAGTGATGGCCACCCAGGTAGGTGTAATGGGGACATGGATGGTTTGATTATG
ATGGCGGGCATCTTTTTATGTTCATATTTATCATTTTTATAACTCTCCAGAGAAATGCCTAGACGCTAGC
TGGAAACTTTTCAGGAAATGGAAGTGCGTATGACTGGGAGGAGTTCCTTTTGGGTCACAAACATCCAGAG
GAAACAGAGGAGAGCAACACCTGGCAGGGAGGAGGTGGGAGGGGCATCACTGGGAAGGGGAAAGAGGAGG
AGACTGCTGAGATCACTGAAGAGGGGAAGCCAGGCAGTGGTGGTGCACGCCTTTAATCCCAGCACTTGGG
AGGCAGAGGCAGAGGCAGGTGGATTTCTGAGTTCGAGGCCAGCCTGGTCTACAGAGTGGGTTCCAGGGAG
CTCGGGCTGGGCATAAAAGTCAGGGCAGAGCCATCTATTGCTTACATTTGCTTCTGGGATCCAGATCTTT
CGAAGCTAGCGCTACCGGTCGCCACCATGGTGAGCAAGGGCGAGGAGCTGTTCACCGGGGTGGTGCCCAT
CCTGGTCGAGCTGGACGGCGACGTAAACGGCCACAAGTTCAGCGTGTCCGGCGAGGGCGAGGGCGATGCC
ACCTACGGCAAGCTGACCCTGAAGCTGATCTGCACCACCGGCAAGCTGCCCGTGCCCTGGCCCACCCTCG
TGACCACCCTGGGCTACGGCGTGCAGTGCTTCGCCCGCTACCCCGACCACATGAAGCAGCACGACTTCTT
CAAGTCCGCCATGCCCGAAGGCTACGTCCAGGAGCGCACCATCTTCTTCAAGGACGACGGCAACTACAAG
ACCCGCGCCGAGGTGAAGTTCGAGGGCGACACCCTGGTGAACCGCATCGAGCTGAAGGGCATCGACTTCA
AGGAGGACGGCAACATCCTGGGGCACAAGCTGGAGTACAACTACAACAGCCACAACGTCTATATCACCGC
CGACAAGCAGAAGAACGGCATCAAGGCCAACTTCAAGATCCGCCACAACATCGAGGACGGCGGCGTGCAG
CTCGCCGACCACTACCAGCAGAACACCCCCATCGGCGACGGCCCCGTGCTGCTGCCCGACAACCACTACC
TGAGCTACCAGTCCAAGCTGAGCAAAGACCCCAACGAGAAGCGCGATCACATGGTCCTGCTGGAGTTCGT
GACCGCCGCCGGGATCACTCTCGGCATGGACGAGCTGTACAAGTAAGTCGACGGCGCGCCGCGGCCGCGA
ATTCGATATCATAATCAACCTCTGGATTACAAAATTTGTGAAAGATTGACTGGTATTCTTAACTATGTTG
CTCCTTTTACGCTATGTGGATACGCTGCTTTAATGCCTTTGTATCATGCTATTGCTTCCCGTATGGCTTT
CATTTTCTCCTCCTTGTATAAATCCTGGTTAGTTCTTGCCACGGCGGAACTCATCGCCGCCTGCCTTGCC
CGCTGCTGGACAGGGGCTCGGCTGTTGGGCACTGACAATTCCGTGGCTCGAGAGATCTTCGACTGTGCCT
TCTAGTTGCCAGCCATCTGTTGTTTGCCCCTCCCCCGTGCCTTCCTTGACCCTGGAAGGTGCCACTCCCA
CTGTCCTTTCCTAATAAAATGAGGAAATTGCATCGCATTGTCTGAGTAGGTGTCATTCTATTCTGGGGGG
TGGGGTGGGGCAGGACAGCAAGGGGGAGGATTGGGAAGACAATAGCAGGCATGAGATCTCACGTGCGGAC
CGAGCGGCCGCAGGAACCCCTAGTGATGGAGTTGGCCACTCCCTCTCTGCGCGCTCGCTCGCTCACTGAG
GCCGGGCGACCAAAGGTCGCCCGACGCCCGGGCTTTGCCCGGGCGGCCTCAGTGAGCGAGCGAGCGCGCA
GCTGCCTGCAGGGGCGCCTGATGCGGTATTTTCTCCTTACGCATCTGTGCGGTATTTCACACCGCATA
[95 nt withheld, positions 2309-2403]
T
[46 nt withheld, positions 2405-2450]
C
[141 nt withheld, positions 2452-2592]
CCTTTGACGTTGGAGTCCACGTTCTTT
[37 nt withheld, positions 2620-2656]
ACTCTATCTCGGGCTATTCTTTTGATTTATAAGGGATTTTGCCGATTTCGGTCTATTGGTTAAAAAATGA
GCTGATTTAACAAAAATTTAACGCGAATTTTAACAAAATATTAACGTTTACAATTTTATGGTGCACTCTC
AGTACAATCTGCTCTGATGCCGCATAGTTAAGCCAGCCCCGACACCCGCCAACACCCGCTGACGCGCCCT
GACGGGCTTGTCTGCTCCCGGCATCCGCTTACAGACAAGCTGTGACCGTCTCCGGGAGCTGCATGTGTCA
GAGGTTTTCACCGTCATCACCGAAACGCGCGAGACGAAAGGGCCTCGTGATACGCCTATTTTTATAGGTT
AATGTCATGATAATAATGGTTTCTTAGACGTCAGGTGGCACTTTTCGGGGAAATGTGCGCGGAACCCCTA
TTTGTTTATTTTTCTAAATACATTCAAATATGTATCCGCTCATGAGACAATAACCCTGATAAATGCTTCA
ATAATATTGAAAAAGGAAGAGTATGAGTATTCAACATTTCCGTGTCGCCCTTATTCCCTTTTTTGCGGCA
TTTTGCCTTCCTGTTTTTGCTCACCCAGAAACGCTGGTGAAAGTAAAAGATGCTGAAGATCAGTTGGGTG
CACGAGTGGGTTACATCGAACTGGATCTCAACAGCGGTAAGATCCTTGAGAGTTTTCGCCCCGAAGAACG
TTTTCCAATGATGAGCACTTTTAAAGTTCTGCTATGTGGCGCGGTATTATCCCGTATTGACGCCGGGCAA
GAGCAACTCGGTCGCCGCATACACTATTCTCAGAATGACTTGGTTGAGTACTCACCAGTCACAGAAAAGC
ATCTTACGGATGGCATGACAGTAAGAGAATTATGCAGTGCTGCCATAACCATGAGTGATAACACTGCGGC
CAACTTACTTCTGACAACGATCGGAGGACCGAAGGAGCTAACCGCTTTTTTGCACAACATGGGGGATCAT
GTAACTCGCCTTGATCGTTGGGAACCGGAGCTGAATGAAGCCATACCAAACGACGAGCGTGACACCACGA
TGCCTGTAGCAATGGCAACAACGTTGCGCAAACTATTAACTGGCGAACTACTTACTCTAGCTTCCCGGCA
ACAATTAATAGACTGGATGGAGGCGGATAAAGTTGCAGGACCACTTCTGCGCTCGGCCCTTCCGGCTGGC
TGGTTTATTGCTGATAAATCTGGAGCCGGTGAGCGTGGGTCTCGCGGTATCATTGCAGCACTGGGGCCAG
ATGGTAAGCCCTCCCGTATCGTAGTTATCTACACGACGGGGAGTCAGGCAACTATGGATGAACGAAATAG
ACAGATCGCTGAGATAGGTGCCTCACTGATTAAGCATTGGTAACTGTCAGACCAAGTTTACTCATATATA
CTTTAGATTGATTTAAAACTTCATTTTTAATTTAAAAGGATCTAGGTGAAGATCCTTTTTGATAATCTCA
TGACCAAAATCCCTTAACGTGAGTTTTCGTTCCACTGAGCGTCAGACCCCGTAGAAAAGATCAAAGGATC
TTCTTGAGATCCTTTTTTTCTGCGCGTAATCTGCTGCTTGCAAACAAAAAAACCACCGCTACCAGCGGTG
GTTTGTTTGCCGGATCAAGAGCTACCAACTCTTTTTCCGAAGGTAACTGGCTTCAGCAGAGCGCAGATAC
CAAATACTGTTCTTCTAGTGTAGCCGTAGTTAGGCCACCACTTCAAGAACTCTGTAGCACCGCCTACATA
CCTCGCTCTGCTAATCCTGTTACCAGTGGCTGCTGCCAGTGGCGATAAGTCGTGTCTTACCGGGTTGGAC
TCAAGACGATAGTTACCGGATAAGGCGCAGCGGTCGGGCTGAACGGGGGGTTCGTGCACACAGCCCAGCT
TGGAGCGAACGACCTACACCGAACTGAGATACCTACAGCGTGAGCTATGAGAAAGCGCCACGCTTCCCGA
AGGGAGAAAGGCGGACAGGTATCCGGTAAGCGGCAGGGTCGGAACAGGAGAGCGCACGAGGGAGCTTCCA
GGGGGAAACGCCTGGTATCTTTATAGTCCTGTCGGGTTTCGCCACCTCTGACTTGAGCGTCGATTTTTGT
GATGCTCGTCAGGGGGGCGGAGCCTATGGAAAAACGCCAGCAACGCGGCCTTTTTACGGTTCCTGGCCTT
TTGCTGGCCTTTTGCTCACATGT
Features (pLannotate 1.2.2; 14 found; start..end, strand, type, name):
     12..39      +  repeat_region  AAV2 ITR (fragment): inverted terminal repeat of adeno-associated virus serotype 2 inverted
     68..95      +  repeat_region  AAV2 ITR (fragment): inverted terminal repeat of adeno-associated virus serotype 2 inverted
    867..1583    +  CDS            SYFP2: SYFP2 is a basic (constitutively fluorescent) yellow fluorescent protein published in 2006, derived from Aequorea victoria. It is reported to be a very rapidly-maturing monomer with moderate acid sensitivity.
   1623..1780    +  misc_feature   WPRE (fragment): woodchuck hepatitis virus posttranscriptional regulatory element
   1786..1866    +  misc_feature   WPRE (fragment): woodchuck hepatitis virus posttranscriptional regulatory element
   1883..1994    +  polyA_signal   bGH poly(A) signal: bovine growth hormone polyadenylation signal
   2112..2252    +  repeat_region  AAV2 ITR: inverted terminal repeat of adeno-associated virus serotype 2 inverted
   2257..2308    -  misc_feature   bom (fragment): basis of mobility region from pBR322
   2327..2782    +  rep_origin     f1 ori (sequence partly withheld): f1 bacteriophage origin of replication; arrow indicates direction of (+) strand synthesis
   2783..2832    -  misc_feature   bom (fragment): basis of mobility region from pBR322
   2934..2969    -  CDS            rop (fragment): Rop protein, which maintains plasmids at low copy number; rop
   3064..3168    +  promoter       AmpR promoter: bla
   3169..4029    +  CDS            AmpR: β-lactamase; bla; confers resistance to ampicillin, carbenicillin, and related antibiotics
   4200..4788    +  rep_origin     ori: high-copy-number ColE1/pMB1/pBR322/pUC origin of replication
