[The description below was written by a language model from this plasmid's Addgene catalogue record and pLannotate feature annotations shown in this document.]
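Description:
AiP1358 - pAAV-AiE2129m-minBG-SYFP2-WPRE3-BGHpA is an adeno-associated virus transfer plasmid built on a pAAV2 backbone and intended for packaging into recombinant AAV for delivery to the brain. In bacteria it is maintained through a high-copy ColE1/pUC-type origin and selected with ampicillin via the bla (AmpR) gene and its promoter. The backbone also carries an f1 phage origin and small remnants of the pBR322 bom and rop regions. The 4,849-nt sequenced record shows a complete AAV2 inverted terminal repeat downstream of the cassette, while the upstream repeat is detected only as two short fragments. This may reflect the difficulty of sequencing and annotating these structured repeats rather than a real truncation.

Between the ITRs lies a compact enhancer-reporter cassette. AiE2129m, a candidate enhancer sequence, is placed upstream of the minBG minimal promoter, which on its own gives little expression, so transcription depends largely on the enhancer's activity in particular cell types. Neither the enhancer nor minBG was annotated in the feature table, but the unannotated stretch before the reporter is consistent with their position, and the MluI and SacI cloning sites are recorded for the insert. The reporter is SYFP2, a rapidly maturing monomeric yellow fluorescent protein derived from Aequorea victoria. It is followed by WPRE3, a shortened woodchuck hepatitis virus posttranscriptional element (annotated as two WPRE fragments) that enhances transcript expression, and by the bovine growth hormone polyadenylation signal.

The construct is used to label specific populations of brain cells with fluorescence after AAV transduction. The record does not state which populations AiE2129m targets.
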