Addgene plasmid #230530: AiP1358 - pAAV-AiE2129m-minBG-SYFP2-WPRE3-BGHpA
Purpose: AiE2129m is an enhancer sequence, designed to drive AAV-mediated transgene expression in specific populations of brain cells
Depositing lab: Allen Institute for Brain Science & Bosiljka Tasic. Depositing organization: Allen Institute. Publication: A suite of enhancer AAVs and transgenic mouse lines for genetic access to cortical cell types. Ben-Simon Y, Hooper M, Narayan S, Daigle TL, Dwivedi D, Way SW, Oster A, Stafford DA, Mich JK, Taormina MJ, Martinez RA, Opitz-Araya X, Roth JR, Alexander JR, Allen S, Amster A, Arbuckle J, Ayala A, Baker PM, Bakken TE, Barcelli T, Barta S, Bendrick J, Bertagnolli D, Bielstein C, Bishwakarma P, Bowlus J, Boyer G, Brouner K, Casian B, Casper T, Chakka AB, Chakrabarty R, Chance RK, Chavan S, Clark M, Colbert K, Collman F, Daniel S, Departee M, DiValentin P, Donadio N, Dotson N, Egdorf T, Fliss T, Gabitto M, Garcia J, Gary A, Gasperini M, Gloe J, Goldy J, Gore BB, Graybuck L, Greisman N, Haeseleer F, Halterman C, Haradon Z, Hastings SD, Helback O, Ho W, Hockemeyer D, Huang C, Huff S, Hunker A, Johansen N, Jones D, Juneau Z, Kalmbach B, Kannan M, Khem S, Kussick E, Kutsal R, Larsen R, Lee C, Lee AY, Leibly M, Lenz GH, Li S, Liang E, Lusk N, Madigan Z, Malloy J, Malone J, McCue R, Melchor J, Mollenkopf T, Moosman S, Morin E, Newman D, Ng L, Ngo K, Omstead V, Otto S, Oyama A, Pena N, Pham T, Phillips E, Pom CA, Potekhina L, Ransford S, Ray PL, Rette D, Reynoldson C, Rimorin C, Rocha D, Ruiz A, Sanchez REA, Sawyer L, Sedeno-Cortes A, Sevigny JP, Shapovalova N, Shepard N, Shulga L, Sigler AR, Siverts L, Soliman S, Somasundaram S, Staats B, Stewart K, Szelenyi E, Tieu M, Trader C, Tran A, van Velthoven CTJ, Walker M, Wang Y, Weed N, Wirthlin M, Wood T, Wynalda B, Yao Z, Zhou T, Ariza J, Dee N, Reding M, Ronellenfitch K, Mufti S, Sunkin SM, Smith KA, Esposito L, Waters J, Thyagarajan B, Yao S, Lein ES, Zeng H, Levi BP, Ngai J, Ting JT, Tasic B. Cell. 2025 May 16:S0092-8674(25)00513-6. doi: 10.1016/j.cell.2025.05.002. PubMed 40403729.
Backbone
  Vector backbone: pAAV2
  Vector type: AAV
Growth in bacteria
  Bacterial resistance: Ampicillin, 100 μg/mL
  Growth temperature: 37°C
  Growth strain: NEB Stable
  Copy number: High Copy
Gene/Insert
  Gene/Insert name: SYFP2
  Species: Synthetic
  Promoter: minBG
  Cloning method: Restriction Enzyme; 5′ cloning site MluI (unknown if destroyed); 3′ cloning site SacI (unknown if destroyed)
Terms and licenses: Academic/Nonprofit Terms; Industry Terms: Not Available to Industry
How to cite: AiP1358 - pAAV-AiE2129m-minBG-SYFP2-WPRE3-BGHpA was a gift from Allen Institute for Brain Science & Bosiljka Tasic (Addgene plasmid # 230530 ; http://n2t.net/addgene:230530 ; RRID:Addgene_230530)
